Addgene plasmid #162484: pJH130
Purpose: SEC plasmid containing LG1 homology arms and myo-3p::TIR1::F2A::BFP::AID*::NLS::tbb-2 3'UTR, for expression of TIR1 and nuclear BFP reporter in C. elegans.
Depositing lab: Bob Goldstein. Depositing organization: University of North Carolina at Chapel Hill. Publication: An expanded auxin-inducible degron toolkit for Caenorhabditis elegans. Ashley GE, Duong T, Levenson MT, Martinez MAQ, Johnson LC, Hibshman JD, Saeger HN, Palmisano NJ, Doonan R, Martinez-Mendez R, Davidson BR, Zhang W, Ragle JM, Medwig-Kinney TN, Sirota SS, Goldstein B, Matus DQ, Dickinson DJ, Reiner DJ, Ward JD. Genetics. 2021 Mar 31;217(3). pii: 6104563. doi: 10.1093/genetics/iyab006. PubMed 33677541.
Backbone
  Vector backbone: pDD356
  Total vector size (bp): 16845
  Vector type: Worm Expression, CRISPR
Growth in bacteria
  Bacterial resistance: Ampicillin, 100 μg/mL
  Growth temperature: 37°C
  Growth strain: DH5alpha
  Copy number: Unknown
Gene/Insert
  Gene/Insert name: myo-3p::TIR1::F2A::AID*::NLS::tbb-2 3'UTR
  Tag / fusion protein: myo-3p::TIR1::F2A::AID*::NLS::tbb-2 3'UTR
Terms and licenses: Academic/Nonprofit Terms; Industry Terms: Not Available to Industry
Depositor comments: Please visit https://www.biorxiv.org/content/10.1101/2020.05.12.090217v1 for bioRxiv preprint.
How to cite: pJH130 was a gift from Bob Goldstein (Addgene plasmid # 162484 ; http://n2t.net/addgene:162484 ; RRID:Addgene_162484)
