[The description below was written by a language model from this plasmid's Addgene catalogue record and pLannotate feature annotations shown in this document.]
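Description:
pJH130 is a C. elegans CRISPR homology-directed repair template built on the pDD356 backbone, designed to insert a tissue-specific auxin-inducible degron (AID) driver as a single-copy transgene at a site on linkage group I, using the flanking LG1 homology arms named in the record. It is propagated in E. coli through a high-copy ColE1/pUC-type origin with ampicillin selection (AmpR). The catalogue lists about 16.8 kb, and the sequenced record is slightly shorter at 16,728 nt. The homology arms and the myo-3 promoter are not annotated in the feature table, although the unannotated region upstream of TIR1 is where the promoter would be expected.

The payload is myo-3p::TIR1::F2A::BFP::AID*::NLS::tbb-2 3'UTR. The myo-3 promoter, conventionally used for body wall muscle expression, drives Arabidopsis TIR1, the F-box auxin receptor that recruits degron-tagged proteins to an SCF ubiquitin ligase for proteasomal degradation. An F2A ribosome-skipping peptide separates TIR1 from mTagBFP2 fused to a minimal IAA17-derived degron and a nuclear localisation signal. The nuclear blue signal therefore marks the cells expressing TIR1, and its loss on auxin treatment provides a built-in readout of TIR1 activity. The insert-name field omits BFP, but the purpose statement and the annotation both confirm it.

A self-excising cassette (SEC) lies between two loxN sites and carries a dominant sqt-1 roller marker, a hygromycin resistance gene and Cre. An hsp-16.1 fragment next to Cre suggests heat-shock control of the recombinase. Integrants are identified by drug resistance and the roller phenotype, and heat-shock induction of Cre then removes the cassette to leave the TIR1 transgene. The resulting strains allow muscle-specific, auxin-dependent depletion of AID-tagged proteins.
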