Features (pLannotate 1.2.2; 22 found; start..end, strand, type, name):
   2458..4341    +  CDS            TIR1: TIR1_ARATH - Also known as FBL1, WEI1. Experimental evidence at protein level: Swiss-Prot protein existence level 1. Auxin receptor that mediates Aux/IAA proteins proteasomal degradation and auxin-regulated transcription. The SCF(TIR1) E3 ubiquitin ligase complex is involved in auxin-mediated signaling pathway that regulate root and hypocotyl growth, lateral root formation, cell elongation, and gravitropism. Appears to allow pericycle cells to overcome G2 arrest prior to lateral root development. Plays a role in ethylene signaling in roots. Confers sensitivity to the virulent bacterial pathoge
   4426..5280    +  CDS            mTagBFP2: mTagBFP2 is a basic (constitutively fluorescent) blue fluorescent protein published in 2011, derived from Entacmaea quadricolor. It is reported to be a very rapidly-maturing monomer with very low acid sensitivity.
   5281..5411    +  CDS            mini-AID (fragment): minimal degron from the auxin-responsive IAA17 protein of Arabidopsis thaliana (Kubota et al., 2013) acts as an auxin-inducible degron (AID) in the presence of TIR1
   5448..5771    +  terminator     tbb-2 terminator: tbb-2; transcription terminator for the C. elegans tubulin beta-2 gene
   7450..8038    -  rep_origin     ori: high-copy-number ColE1/pMB1/pBR322/pUC origin of replication
   8209..9069    -  CDS            AmpR: β-lactamase; bla; confers resistance to ampicillin, carbenicillin, and related antibiotics
   9070..9174    -  promoter       AmpR promoter: bla
   9269..9304    +  CDS            rop (fragment): Rop protein, which maintains plasmids at low copy number; rop
   9406..9505    +  misc_feature   bom (fragment): basis of mobility region from pBR322
   9511..9628    -  CDS            lacZα (fragment): LacZα fragment of β-galactosidase; lacZ fragment
   9643..9663    +  protein_bind   attB4: mutant version of attB; core recombination site for the Gateway® BP reaction BP Clonase™
  11170..11203   +  protein_bind   loxN: Cre-mediated recombination occurs in the 8-bp core sequence (GTATACCT). loxN sites are compatible with each other, but incompatible with loxP or lox2272 sites. Cre recombinase
  11574..11720   +  CDS            sqt-1 (fragment): SQT1_CAEEL - Also known as rol-5. Protein inferred from homology: Swiss-Prot protein existence level 3. Nematode cuticles are composed largely of collagen-like proteins. The cuticle functions both as an exoskeleton and as a barrier to protect the worm from its environment. This is a collagen critical for organismal morphogenesis. Mutations in sqt-1 can lengthen, shorten, or helically twist the entire animal. From Caenorhabditis elegans.
  11753..12592   +  CDS            sqt-1 (fragment): SQT1_CAEEL - Also known as rol-5. Protein inferred from homology: Swiss-Prot protein existence level 3. Nematode cuticles are composed largely of collagen-like proteins. The cuticle functions both as an exoskeleton and as a barrier to protect the worm from its environment. This is a collagen critical for organismal morphogenesis. Mutations in sqt-1 can lengthen, shorten, or helically twist the entire animal. From Caenorhabditis elegans.
  12636..12959   -  terminator     tbb-2 terminator: tbb-2; transcription terminator for the C. elegans tubulin beta-2 gene
  12968..14098   -  CDS            cre: RECR_BPP1 - Experimental evidence at protein level: Swiss-Prot protein existence level 1. Catalyzes site-specific recombination between two 34-base- pair LOXP sites. Its role is to maintain the phage genome as a monomeric unit-copy plasmid in the lysogenic state. From Escherichia phage P1 (Bacteriophage P1).
  14447..14497   +  CDS            hsp-16.1 (fragment): HSP11_CAEEL - Also known as hsp16-1b. Experimental evidence at transcript level: Swiss-Prot protein existence level 2. From Caenorhabditis elegans.
  14878..14898   +  protein_bind   attB1: mutant version of attB; core recombination site for the Gateway® BP reaction BP Clonase™
  14904..15929   +  CDS            HygR: aminoglycoside phosphotransferase from E. coli; aph(4)-Ia; confers resistance to hygromycin
  15933..15953   -  protein_bind   attB2: mutant version of attB; core recombination site for the Gateway® BP reaction BP Clonase™
  16307..16340   +  protein_bind   loxN: Cre-mediated recombination occurs in the 8-bp core sequence (GTATACCT). loxN sites are compatible with each other, but incompatible with loxP or lox2272 sites. Cre recombinase
  16709..16727   -  CDS            lacZα (fragment): LacZα fragment of β-galactosidase; lacZ fragment
>Addgene plasmid #162484 | pJH130 | addgene full sequence | sequence record 320834 | Addgene NGS Result
ATAAGGCTGCAACAAAGATCAGGTTGACATATATTTTCAGTAATTTATTTTAACCTGTACTCTATCACTG
CCGGCTATAATAAGTTCTTGAATAAAATAATTTTCCCGACAAAACATGAGTATTTCTTTCGAAAATAAAA
GTGCAGGCTAATTAGAGATTATTCTGTAATTAACTGCATAATTTGTCACGTGCCATAGTTTTACATTCCA
CTACGTCATAGTTCTTAAAATACTAATCTCCTGAAAATAGAAGTAGGTGAAGAAAGTTTAATTATCAGTT
CTAAAATGACAATTGATCTTTGGAATATGTTCTGAAACTACCGATCATTGAACAGATGCTATTTGAATGA
TATAGAATTGTATATTTGCAATTTCTGAAACGCGTTCTTAAAGGCACACAGATTAATTCAAAAGGGTCTG
GCCGCAAAAAGGTTTATGGTGGCCGATTTTGAGTTTTGTGTGTGATTGCTTTTTCACAATCAGTGTTTTC
AGGATTATGTGATGAACTAGATCTTCAAGTTTCGTTACATTTCATATGTTTTCGGAACTCACGAAGTACA
TATTGGGTATTGTGCTCAAAAAATTCAGCAATCAGCTTCGCTCCGCTGACTTTAGAACCCAAAAAAATAG
TATGGCCAAACTGACTGTGTTACGATCATTTCAATTTTTCAATACATATTTAAGATTTCTAAGAGTAAGA
AGGTCAAAAACTGTTCTGGAATACATATATATTTTTCAGGTTACAATTAGTCAAAAAGTGCACTGAAATA
TACGTTTTAATTTCACGAATAACCCAATTAGTTCAATGTATTTTTGGTCAACCAACGTTAAAGTTTGGCT
TCCAACCAATTATCATTTCTGATCAACCACAATGTTTTTTCTTTATCTGCAAGTTAATTTTTTATTTTTA
TCCAGATGTTTGGCATATTTTTCAATTCTTCACTAGCGCCCACTTCTTGCACTTCCGGCGCCCTGAATCT
AATGCATCTGTTGCAAGAATTGAAAGACCAATCAACACATTGTTTTCTTCACGAGATACTGAAGAAAATG
AATAAAAACAGAGAAAAAGAGCCATGTGATTAGTGACAACTGTTGCTAACAGATACCATAGCTTGGACTT
GGTACGTGATGGCAACGTATGGGTCAACAAAAATGATTGCAGAGGGGGTGCAAAACAGTCAAGTCGAGAA
AATATGAAAAACAGAAAACAAAGAACAGAAAAATGGGTTTGAGAGTCAGTATAATTTATAAAAGAAAAAT
TGTACATAGAAATTAACCATTTTTGTAGAAGAAGTTATTTTTCAAGCATCGTTAAAAATTATTCAAAGCA
CCTTATTTCATATTTAATTTTAAACATGGTTAAATGAACAACACGGTGCGCAATCAGGAAAACTTGAAAT
CTGAAACTGTTGTTGTGATCTTCTTCGCAACTGTTCAGATAGCACTAGTGTAATGTTAAGAGTGCGCGAA
TATAATGGAATATAATGGATCACACCTCCTGCCATCAGGTAAACGTCTCTGTTATCACATATTTCCAACT
ATTAAATTTTTACCTTTTACAGTTTTACATTTTTTTGAAAAAAGTAACTTTTTGTCTTCAAAATCCCTGA
CGAAAATATCAAATATTTTAATCGAGACTGCAGAGGAACCGATTGATGATTTGGAAAATCCAGCTTTACC
TGTGTAAGAACTGAAAAGTTTCATAACCCTAGGGTATTCCCAGTTACATTCCCCACTGGCTAACAATAGC
ACCCAGTTTTTCATCACCTTTCTTCAAATTTCTCGGCGATTTGTTAAAAACAAAATTTGTGTCCCTTCTC
TGATATCTCTATGTCTCTAAACACAAGTTCATCGGAAAACGAAGGAGGGTAGGTGTTGGTTGGGCTCCCG
AAGTGAAAATAGAAGAGCAAGAATAGAATATTAGAGAGAGAGTGCAGAGAGGGCGGGATAGCTCCCGGGA
TTCCGTTTTCTTCTTCTTTATCTTCAACGATGATGTGTGTGCGTGTTGTATAGATTCTGTTGCTCCCCCA
CAACTCGCTCCGAAGGCTCAATACAATTCAATTGATATTGGAGGAGAGCCTACCGGAGTGGGAGGATAAG
AAGAAACATAAGAAGAAGAAGAAGAAGAAGCATGCTTCTGGTTTTTGATGCTATGAAAACGGCACAAAAA
GATGATTGAGGTCCCTTTTCAATACCTTCTCTCATCTTTCAAATCCCATTGAAACCTAAAACTTCTCACC
ACGCTTTACCATTGTTCTCCAAAAACTTATAGCAATGTCTATAACTTTTTTATCTCTGAAAAGCAGTGTT
CCATTTTTCTTTTTCCTATTTTATTTCAATTGTTTCTCACATTTCGTTTGGATTCTTTGCTTGTCAACCA
GCTTCTTCTTCCACTTTTACCGTCTAATTTTCAGGGCAGGGAGCCATCAAACCCACGACCACTAGATCCA
TCTAGAAATGCAAAAGAGAATCGCCTTGTCGTTTCCAGAAGAAGTACTCGAGCACGTCTTCTCCTTCATC
CAACTCGACAAGGACCGTAACTCCGTCTCCCTCGTCTGCAAGTCCTGGTACGAGATCGAGCGTTGGTGCC
GTCGTAAGGTCTTCATCGGAAACTGCTACGCCGTCTCCCCAGCCACCGTCATCCGTCGTTTCCCAAAGGT
CCGTTCCGTCGAGCTCAAGGGAAAGCCACACTTCGCCGACTTCAACCTCGTCCCAGACGGATGGGGAGGA
TACGTCTACCCATGGATCGAGGCCATGTCCTCCTCCTACACCTGGCTCGAGGAGATCCGTCTCAAGCGTA
TGGTCGTCACCGACGACTGCCTCGAGCTCATCGCCAAGTCCTTCAAGAACTTCAAGGTCCTCGTCCTCTC
CTCCTGCGAGGGATTCTCCACCGACGGACTCGCCGCCATCGCCGCCACCTGCCGTAACCTCAAGGTAAGT
TTAAACATATATATACTAACTAACCCTGATTATTTAAATTTTCAGGAGCTCGACCTCCGTGAGTCCGACG
TCGACGAGGTCTCCGGACACTGGCTCTCCCACTTCCCAGACACCTACACCTCCCTCGTCTCCCTCAACAT
CTCCTGCCTCGCCTCCGAGGTCTCCTTCTCCGCCCTCGAGCGTCTCGTCACCCGTTGCCCAAACCTCAAG
TCCCTCAAGCTCAACCGTGCCGTCCCACTCGAGAAGCTCGCCACCCTCCTCCAACGTGCCCCACAACTCG
AGGAGCTCGGAACCGGAGGATACACCGCCGAGGTCCGTCCAGACGTCTACTCCGGACTCTCCGTCGCCCT
CTCCGGATGCAAGGTAAGTTTAAACAGTTCGGTACTAACTAACCATACATATTTAAATTTTCAGGAGCTC
CGTTGCCTCTCCGGATTCTGGGACGCCGTCCCAGCCTACCTCCCAGCCGTCTACTCCGTCTGCTCCCGTC
TCACCACCCTCAACCTCTCCTACGCCACCGTCCAATCCTACGACCTCGTCAAGCTCCTCTGCCAATGCCC
AAAGCTCCAACGTCTCTGGGTCCTCGACTACATCGAGGACGCCGGACTCGAGGTCCTCGCCTCCACCTGC
AAGGACCTCCGTGAGCTCCGTGTCTTCCCATCCGAGCCATTCGTCATGGAGCCAAACGTCGCCCTCACCG
AGCAAGGACTCGTCTCCGTCTCCATGGGATGCCCAAAGCTCGAGTCCGTCCTCTACTTCTGCCGTCAAAT
GACCAACGCCGCCCTCATCACCATCGCCCGTAACCGTCCAAACATGACCCGTTTCCGTCTCTGCATCATC
GAGCCAAAGGCCCCAGACTACCTCACCCTCGAGCCACTCGACATCGGATTCGGAGCCATCGTCGAGCACT
GCAAGGACCTCCGTCGTCTCTCCCTCTCCGGACTCCTCACCGACAAGGTCTTCGAGTACATCGGAACCTA
CGCCAAGAAGATGGAGATGCTCTCCGTCGCCTTCGCCGGAGACTCCGACCTCGGACTCCACCACGTCCTC
TCCGGATGCGACTCCCTCCGTAAGCTCGAGATCCGTGACTGCCCATTCGGAGACAAGGCCCTCCTCGCCA
ACGCCTCCAAGCTCGAGACCATGCGTTCCCTCTGGATGTCCTCCTGCTCCGTCTCCTTCGGAGCCTGCAA
GCTCCTCGGACAAAAGATGCCAAAGCTCAACGTCGAGGTCATCGACGAGCGTGGAGCCCCAGACTCCCGT
CCAGAGTCCTGCCCAGTCGAGCGTGTCTTCATCTACCGTACCGTCGCCGGACCACGTTTCGACATGCCAG
GATTCGTCTGGAACATGGACCAAGACTCCACCATGCGTTTCTCCCGTCAAATCATCACCACCAACGGACT
CGGAGGAGGAGGATCCCCAGTCAAGCAAACCCTCAACTTCGACCTCCTCAAGCTCGCCGGAGACGTCGAG
TCCAACCCAGGACCAATGGTTTCGGAATTGATTAAGGAAAATATGCACATGAAGCTCTACATGGAGGGAA
CCGTCGACAACCACCACTTCAAGTGCACCTCCGAGGGAGAGGGAAAGCCATACGAGGGAACCCAAACCAT
GCGTATCAAGGTCGTCGAGGGAGGACCACTCCCATTCGCCTTCGACATCCTCGCCACCTCCTTCCTCTAC
GGATCCAAGGTAAGTTTAAACATATATATACTAACTAACCCTGATTATTTAAATTTTCAGACCTTCATCA
ACCACACCCAAGGAATCCCAGACTTCTTCAAGCAATCCTTCCCAGAGGGATTCACCTGGGAGCGTGTCAC
CACCTACGAGGACGGAGGAGTCCTCACCGCCACCCAAGACACCTCCCTCCAAGACGGATGCCTCATCTAC
AACGTCAAGGTAAGTTTAAACAGTTCGGTACTAACTAACCATACATATTTAAATTTTCAGATCCGTGGAG
TCAACTTCACCTCCAACGGACCAGTCATGCAAAAGAAGACCCTCGGATGGGAGGCCTTCACCGAGACCCT
CTACCCAGCCGACGGAGGACTCGAGGGACGTAACGACATGGCCCTCAAGCTCGTCGGAGGATCCCACCTC
ATCGCCAACGCCAAGGTAAGTTTAAACATGATTTTACTAACTAACTAATCTGATTTAAATTTTCAGACCA
CCTACCGTTCCAAGAAGCCAGCCAAGAACCTCAAGATGCCAGGAGTCTACTACGTCGACTACCGTCTCGA
GCGTATCAAGGAGGCCAACAACGAGACCTACGTCGAGCAACACGAGGTCGCCGTCGCCCGTTACTGCGAC
CTCCCATCCAAGCTCGGACACAAGCTCAACCCTAAAGATCCAGCCAAACCTCCGGCCAAGGCACAAGTTG
TGGGATGGCCACCGGTGAGATCATACCGGAAGAACGTGATGGTTTCCTGCCAAAAATCAAGCGGTGGCCC
GGAGGCGGCGGCGTTCGTGAAACCAGCCGCCAAGCGTGTCAAGCTCGACTAAGATAAATGCAAAATCCTT
TCAAGCATTCCCTTCTTCTCTATCACTCTTCTTTCTTTTTGTCAAAAAATTCTCTCGCTAATTTATTTGC
TTTTTTAATGTTATTATTTTATGACTTTTTATAGTCACTGAAAAGTTTGCATCTGAGTGAAGTGAATGCT
ATCAAAATGTGATTCTGTCTGATGTACTTTCACAATCTCTCTTCAATTCCATTTTGAAGTGCTTTAAACC
CGAAAGGTTGAGAAAAATGCGAGCGCTCAAATATTTGTATTGTGTTCGTTGAGTGACCCAACAAAAAGAG
GAAACTTTATTGTGCCGCCAAGAAAAAAGTCTCACGTACGGTGCGCGCGATGCCCTAGGCATGGTCATAG
CTGTTTCCTGCGCAAGTCGGCGATTTCTTTGAAGTTTTGTCAAAAGAAGAGACAAGGACTTGATAGATAC
GCTCATCAGAGTGAGATTCATTGCAAATAGTGTGTAAATCGTGGAGAGACGAGAGAAAAGGTGTGAGAAG
CTTAGAAGATAAAGAATAGGAAGAAGAACATATCTCATTTCCTATTTTCTCTAATTTTTCGTTCATTTTT
CTAGACATTACCCATTTGATGGTTTTTCAATATGGTTATCAGGGTACTCATTTTGGTAGTTTTCAAAGCA
ATTTGGAGTTTTTTTTTAAATTGTCAACTACAAAAACGCAGCTTAAAGGTCCAAATATCATAGTATAAAA
ATTCTTTAAAAAATTCCAAATTTTATATGATTTTTTGAAAATTGGAAGAATGTTAGTTTTTGCCATTTTT
TTGGAAGTTTTTCTCCGGATTTTATGGTACTTATATTTCAAATATAAATTTTTGTAGGAATTCGAGTATG
CGAGAGAGCTATAGTTTACTAAAAAAAAGTGGCAAAAACTCAGTAATTGCCACTTTTTTCAAAAATGTTT
TGAAAAATTTTACTATGATATTTGGCCATTTTGGCACCATATGTACGTTACTTTTTACGAAACACTCTAA
TTTTTGAAATTTGAGTTTCATGTTTAATCTTTTGTATAAAATTTTTATGGTCCTTTTGTGACAGGATAAA
AAATTGCAAAAAAATAGAAAACTTTGTTTCGTGAAAACACCTAGTTTAAAAATTGTGGGCCACTTAGCGA
TTCTAGTCAAAAATCAGACAAATGTCAGCTGCCGTAACTTTTTCCGGATCAGGGTTATCAAATTTTAATT
TTAATTGTAAATGTAGAAAAATGATCGGCAACATTTTGCTAATTGAAAATATTTTGAAAATTGCTATAGT
ACATATTAATCTAGTATTAATATAGTATTAATGTTATAATATCAGTTATGTGTTTGAATAACTCAAGCGT
AAGTTTCCGTAAAATATCTTTAAATTTTGGTAATTTTTTACGGTTTGGTATAAATTTTTGCATTTTTTGA
TTTTCTACACTTTTTTTCGATTTCGCATTTTCCGAATTTCTCTGAAATAAATCGAACAATCGGAAAATTT
TCGAGGGCACCCTTAGCCATGCAGCTCAGGAATTTGACTTTATGTTCCCATTCAAATTTTTTTAAAATTA
AATAAAATGCTAATTGTAAGATAAATTACAAAAATTATTAAATCTCATCATCCTTATGATGATAGTGCAG
TGCATGAATATATTTTTCCAAATAGGATATGATTCGTCGAGTAGCTTCACGTAATCCGTTTTCTTCAATC
ACCATTTCGAACTGCAATTTTTTTTTTGGATTTTTGTAACAATATTGTCATAAATTGTGATTTTGATATT
TTGCGTAGAGCATCAGAACCTTTCTGCTTTGAATTTTAATGGGATTAAAAATTATAAAAAACTTGCACCC
TAATTAAAGCGCCAACTTTATTATACATAGTTGATAATTCGATGGTATCAGCTCACTCAAAGGCGGTAAT
ACGGTTATCCACAGAATCAGGGGATAACGCAGGAAAGAACATGTGAGCAAAAGGCCAGCAAAAGACCAGG
AACCGTAAAAAGGCCGCGTTGCTGGCGTTTTTCCATAGGCTCCGCCCCCCTGACGAGCATCACAAAAATC
GACGCTCAAGTCAGAGGTGGCGAAACCCGACAGGACTATAAAGATACCAGGCGTTTCCCCCTGGAAGCTC
CCTCGTGCGCTCTCCTGTTCCGACCCTGCCGCTTACCGGATACCTGTCCGCCTTTCTCCCTTCGGGAAGC
GTGGCGCTTTCTCATAGCTCACGCTGTAGGTATCTCAGTTCGGTGTAGGTCGTTCGCTCCAAGCTGGGCT
GTGTGCACGAACCCCCCGTTCAGCCCGACCGCTGCGCCTTATCCGGTAACTATCGTCTTGAGTCCAACCC
GGTAAGACACGACTTATCGCCACTGGCAGCAGCCACTGGTAACAGGATTAGCAGAGCGAGGTATGTAGGC
GGTGCTACAGAGTTCTTGAAGTGGTGGCCTAACTACGGCTACACTAGAAGAACAGTATTTGGTATCTGCG
CTCTGCTGAAGCCAGTTACCTTCGGAAAAAGAGTTGGTAGCTCTTGATCCGGCAAACAAACCACCGCTGG
TAGCGGTGGTTTTTTTGTTTGCAAGCAGCAGATTACGCGCAGAAAAAAAGGATCTCAAGAAGATCCTTTG
ATCTTTTCTACGGGGTCTGACGCTCAGTGGAACGAAAACTCACGTTAAGGGATTTTGGTCATGAGATTAT
CAAAAAGGATCTTCACCTAGATCCTTTTAAATTAAAAATGAAGTTTTAAATCAATCTAAAGTATATATGA
GTAAACTTGGTCTGACAGTTACCAATGCTTAATCAGTGAGGCACCTATCTCAGCGATCTGTCTATTTCGT
TCATCCATAGTTGCCTGACTCCCCGTCGTGTAGATAACTACGATACGGGAGGGCTTACCATCTGACCCCA
GTGCTGCAATGATACCGCGAGACCCACGCTCACCGGCTCCAGATTTATCAGCAATAAACCAGCCAGCCGG
AAGGGCCGAGCGCAGAAGTGGTCCTGCAACTTTATCCGCCTCCATCCAGTCTATTAATTGTTGCCGGGAA
GCTAGAGTAAGTAGTTCGCCAGTTAATAGTTTGCGCAACGTTGTTGCCATTGCTACAGGCATCGTGGTGT
CACGCTCGTCGTTTGGTATGGCTTCATTCAGCTCCGGTTCCCAACGATCAAGGCGAGTTACATGATCCCC
CATGTTGTGCAAAAAAGCGGTTAGCTCCTTCGGTCCTCCGATCGTTGTCAGAAGTAAGTTGGCCGCAGTG
TTATCACTCATGGTTATGGCAGCACTGCATAATTCTCTTACTGTCATGCCATCCGTAAGATGCTTTTCTG
TGACTGGTGAGTACTCAACCAAGTCATTCTGAGAATAGTGTATGCGGCGACCGAGTTGCTCTTGCCCGGC
GTCAATACGGGATAATACCGCGCCACATAGCAGAACTTTAAAAGTGCTCATCATTGGAAAACGTTCTTCG
GGGCGAAAACTCTCAAGGATCTTACCGCTGTTGAGATCCAGTTCGATGTAACCCACTCGTGCACCCAACT
GATCTTCAGCATCTTTTACTTTCACCAGCGTTTCTGGGTGAGCAAAAACAGGAAGGCAAAATGCCGCAAA
AAAGGGAATAAGGGCGACACGGAAATGTTGAATACTCATACTCTTCCTTTTTCAATATTATTGAAGCATT
TATCAGGGTTATTGTCTCATGAGCGGATACATATTTGAATGTATTTAGAAAAATAAACAAATAGGGGTTC
CGCGCACATTTCCCCGAAAAGTGCCACCTGACGTCTAAGAAACCATTATTATCATGACATTAACCTATAA
AAATAGGCGTATCACGAGGCCCTTTCGTCTCGCGCGTTTCGGTGATGACGGTGAAAACCTCTGACACATG
CAGCTCCCGGAGACGGTCACAGCTTGTCTGTAAGCGGATGCCGGGAGCAGACAAGCCCGTCAGGGCGCGT
CAGCGGGTGTTGGCGGGTGTCGGGGCTGGCTTAACTATGCGGCATCAGAGCAGATTGCACTGAGAGTGCA
CCATATGCGGTGTGAAATACCGCACAGATGCGTAAGGAGAAAATACCGCATCAGGCGCCATTCGCCATTC
AGGCTGCGCAACTGTTGGGAAGGGCGATCGGTGCGGGCCTCTTCGCTATTACGCCAGCTGGCGAAAGGGG
GATGTGCTGCAAGGCGATTAAGTTGGGTAACGCCAGGGATCCGCCAAGCTATCAACTTTGTATAGAAAAG
TTGCAAGTGGGGATCAGGAAGAAGTTGATAAAGTGATTCAAAAACTCGAGGAGCTCAACACAGCGATGAA
CCCAATTTTGAGAGCAACACTGACGAAGAACTATGACGCGAGGGTAGGCACTACCTTGAAGCTATCCACC
TGCCTGCCTGCCGCCTATTTCCATGTGCCTACTGCGCATGGAAATAGGCGGTAGTCAGGCAGGTAGATAG
CCTCATAAAATTCAATACTTCCTTTTCAGAAAGAATGCTGGAATGTATTCAAAGAGGAGTCACTCTTCCC
ATTGCTCAGAGAATATGAAGAGTTGCTCGGCGAGCAAAAGTTCATGATTGGAGATCGATATTCATGGGCT
GACATCGCTGTCGTCGAGTTTCTAACTCGGTGTCAGCAGTGCTACGATAGCTTCTATCTGGCTCATTTCG
AGAGGCTCCGAACTTTTTGCCAGACTTTTGAGTCTCTTCCGCACATTCGTCCCTACATTCAGGGACGTGT
TGATTCATTTATCTAATTTTTTAAAATGGATATTTTTCGTTTTTTATTTGTTTGTTTTGCTGATAATTCA
ATAAAGTTACGCAACGAATTTTAGACATTTATGAAAACCGAAAATCGACAAAAATATTTTAAGAAAAATA
GCAGCAAAATTCAATATTTTATCAAATTTTGTTTATGGTAATGAGAAAGAAAACATACAATATTTTTCTA
AGAAGAAGAAAAATGACCAGAATTTTAAGATTTTTCTCGAATATACGAAAAATTGATAAACTAAAATTTT
CGATTTTTCCATTTATTTTGAAAAAAAAACTCTTGACGGTTTTCACCATGCGAAGAGGTGAGAAATATTC
TGAAAGTTATGCATTTTGAAAAAATTGCAAAAAAATACGTTAAAATTTTTTGATCTATTGTTTTTTTTTG
AAAACCGGAATTTAAAATGGAATTTTTTTTCAAAAATTAAAATTAAAATTTAAATATTTCTAGTGTTTGG
ATAGTTTTTCAAAAGCTAGATTTAACCCGCGAGATGTCGACCGCTAGTGTAGCTTACAGATGGCTGAAGA
CTTCGCAAAAATCTTATCTTAGAAACCCGCGAGGTGTCGGCCGCTAAAACTTTGTAAACCTGCCAACAAA
ATGCTTCGCATTGTCTGAACAGATGAAACCTTGAAACAAAACATATACAATTGAAATCCCGTAAAGTGTC
GGGCGCAAGAACTGCGATTAGTTGTATAATTGGACTAGCTCAAATTTGACCAAAATCTCATTTTTAGACC
TCTAAGATGTCGGCCACTATAACTTTATTCAACTTGAAACTGCAAAAAAACTTATCAACTGTATAGATTC
AAGTATTATGTCAAGTATTGGTTTTAGAGCTACAGTACACTCTGATAACAAAATCTGCAGAAATACCTCC
CTGTCAATTCCCAAAATACCTCCCCTCATCTCAATTATCCCGAAAATCGGTTAGTCATTGCCATCAGAAA
ATCGAATTAGGTACCATGATGGTAGCAAACTCACTTCGTATAACTTCGTATAGTATACCTTATACGAAGT
TATCTGCCCTCGATTGTCTATCTTCCATTCTCACCAAGTTTCAACAACTTTATTCAGTCATTCTTCTCTG
GTTCATTTCCCAACCAATCTTCCCGAATAAAGCCCATCTGTCCTTTCGGCCACATTCCTCACCTACATCC
GTACTCCTTATCTCCCGTTCTTATCCAGTCTTTTATCGTCTCTGCGTCTCGCACACTGTCTCGTCGGTAA
TGTAAAAAAAAAACAAAAAAAACTTGAAAACTTGCGGAAAGATTTCCTAATAAAAGGAGACGAATCCGGT
AGGAAATCGACAAGTCTCTGCTTCTCGAAGACTAGGTGAGTTACATTTCTTTGGCCGAATTATTTTGAAA
TCCTAAATTTGATAATTTCAGAGATGTCTGTAAAACTTGCGTGTTATGTGACGGCTTCGGTCACTGTCGC
CACTCTTATGGTATGCTTCATGACCATGTCAACCATCTACTCGGAGGTTGATGGATTCAGAGAGAAGCTT
GATACCGAGATGAATGTGTTCAGAGTGAGTTAAATTATATTTTGAATTTTAAATAATTTTTAATTTTCTA
GCAATCTACCAATGGATTGTGGAAGGACATAGTTGTCATCGGAAGATCTAGCAAGCGTGTCCGTTGTCAA
TATGAAGAGACCAACGCTACCCCAACTCCACATGCTGATGGATCCCCATCTGCTCCACCAGGTCAACCAC
CAGCAGTTCCACCAGTCTTCAACCAGCCAAAGACTCCAAATGGAGCCAATGGAAATGGACCAACCTGCAA
CTGCAATGCTGATAACAAGTGCCCAGCTGGACCATCCGGACCAAAGGGAGTTCCAGGAGTTCCAGGACTC
GACGGAGTTCCAGGACTTGACGGTGTTCCAGGAGTTGGAGCTGATGATATCGCTCCACAACGCGAGTCTG
TCGGATGCTTCACTTGCCCACAAGGACCAGTTGGACCACCAGGAGCTCTTGGAAGACCAGGACCACGTGG
ACTTCCAGGACCAAGAGGACAAAATGGAAACCCAGGAAGAGATGGACAACCAGGACATCCAGGAGAGCAA
GGATCATCCGGTCAAATCGGAAAGATCGGAGAGCCAGGACCACCAGGAGAGAAGGGACGCGACGCCGAGC
ATCCAATCGGAAGACCAGGACCAAAGGGACCAAGAGGAGATCAAGGACCAACAGGACCAGCTGGACAGAA
CGGTCTTCACGGACCACCAGGAGAGCCAGGAACCGTTGGACCAGAAGGACCATCTGGAAAGCAAGGACGT
CAAGGACCAGACGGAACCCAGGGAGAGACTGGACCAGACGGAAGACCAGGAAAGGATGCCGAGTACTGCC
AGTGCCCAGACAAGTCTCCACCATCAGAGGCTGTCAACGCCAACCGTGGATACAGAAATATCTAAATTGT
TGGTGTTTTCTAATAAAATATTTGAGATTCAGTGAGACTTTTTTCTTGGCGGCACAATAAAGTTTCCTCT
TTTTGTTGGGTCACTCAACGAACACAATACAAATATTTGAGCGCTCGCATTTTTCTCAACCTTTCGGGTT
TAAAGCACTTCAAAATGGAATTGAAGAGAGATTGTGAAAGTACATCAGACAGAATCACATTTTGATAGCA
TTCACTTCACTCAGATGCAAACTTTTCAGTGACTATAAAAAGTCATAAAATAATAACATTAAAAAAGCAA
ATAAATTAGCGAGAGAATTTTTTGACAAAAAGAAAGAATAGTGATAGAGAAGAAGGGAATGCTTGAAAGG
ATTTTGCATTTATCTTAATCACCGTCTTCGAGAAGACGAACCATGGCGCCAGTTTCAGAATCCAAGTTTC
TAATATAGTTCATCACAATGTTGACGTTGGTCCAACCTCCGGCTTGCATAATCTCTGGGATGGAAACTCC
AGCGCGAGCCATGTCACGGGCAGCTCCGACACGGGCGGAATGTCCAGACCAAGCCAAGTAACGTTGTCCG
GAATCATCCTTGGCTCCGTAGATGAGACGGTGGGTAGCTTCGAAGATTCCTGAAAATTTATTTTCAGCTT
ATTCTTAGCTAATATGTTGTTTAAACTTACCTTCAAGAGCTCGAGTCGAGAGTTGTGATGTTGCACTCGG
GGCAGCAACTCCGTTCTTGCGAACACGACAGAACAGGTAGTTGTTTGGATCATCGGCGACTCCGGAAACC
GAAATCCAGCGCTCAACGAGCTTGGTAACTCCAAGGGAGAGCGCTTTTTCGACTCCGGCAGTCGAGACCA
GCGTTTTTGTACGTCCGATGTGGATGAGCATTCTTCCTCCGTCTGTGCGACTAATATCCTTGACGCGAAT
GCGGGCAATTTCGGCGATACGGAGAAGTGTGTTGTAAGCAATTCCGAGGAAGGCGAGGTTTCGGATGTCC
TGGCAACGATCGGAATTTTCCATAAGAGAACGGACCTGATCGAAGTCGGTTCTGAAAATTTCGTCAAGTC
TTAGGATTGAATACATTAATATTTAAACTTACCTTTCGAAGGCGAGGGCTTGCTTGGCTCTCTCTCCAGC
ATCAACATTTTCCTTGCGGATACGTCTCATTACGAGAGATACGGCATTAGAATCTGATGGGCGTGGAAGT
CCAGATCGGCGATGGAGCATATTGAGCTGTCCGAGATGTTGTTGGATCGTCTTCACCGCCAATCCACGAG
CTTGGAGGTAGAGCAAGTAGTCACGAACGTCTTCTGGCTCGGCTGGGAACCACTTGCGGTTGTTAAGCTT
GCACCAGGCAGCCCAAGAACGGCACACTGAGAGAAGCATCTTCCAGGTGTGCTCGGAGAAGGCTTGTCTG
TCACGGAACATATCCATGAGGTTCTTGCGAACTTCATCACTTGTCGCGTCAACTGGAAGTGCTGGAAGAT
TTTGATGAACAGTGAGAAGATTTGACATATTTTCGAAGTTTTTTAGATGCACTAGAACAAAGCGTGTTGG
CTTCCTCTGAGCCCGCTTTCCTTATATACCCGCATTCTGCAGCCTTACAGAATGTTCTAGAAGGTCCTAG
ATGCATTCGTTTGAAAATACTCCCGGTGGGTGCAAAGAGACGCAGACGGAAAATGTATCTGGGTCTCTTT
ATTGTGTACACTACTTTTCCATGTACCGAATGTGAGTCGCCCTCCTTTTGCAACAAGCAGCTCGAATGTT
CTAGAAAAAGGTGGAAAATAGTATAAATACCGTTGAAAATAAATACCGAACAACATTTGCTCTAATTGTG
AAATTAGAAATCTTCAAACTATAATCATGTCACTTTACCACTATTTCCGTCCAGCTCAACGTTCCGTTTT
TGGTGATCATTTTTGCTTTCGTCGTAAATCTACACACGCGTCTCTTCCGTGCGAGAGTCCAAGCCAGCAG
CCAAATTCGTTGACTGAGTATTCAACGTTTATACGTTGTCGGCAACGAGAAATAGGAAAATGCATCGGGA
AATGTTCTTTTTTCGATTTTTTCCAAGGTTTTGACAAATTTTACCACGAATTTTGCTATGTTTTCAATTA
AAAAATATGTTATTCAACTGTTTCTATGAGGAAAATAAGGCTTTGCATGTAATTTTCTTATTCAGCATAA
TTTTTAATTAATTTGAATTTTCTGTCCTAACGTTTATTTTGTTTTCTTGGTTATGACTGATCTGAAATTA
ATTTTTGAATTTTAAGGTAATATGTCAGGCGGTGCCGCAAGTTTGTACAAAAAAGCAGGCTCCATGAAAA
AGCCTGAACTCACCGCGACGTCTGTCGAGAAGTTTCTGATCGAAAAGTTCGACAGCGTCTCCGACCTGAT
GCAGCTCTCGGAGGGCGAAGAATCTCGTGCTTTCAGCTTCGATGTAGGAGGGCGTGGATATGTCCTGCGG
GTAAATAGCTGCGCCGATGGTTTCTACAAAGATCGTTATGTTTATCGGCACTTTGCATCGGCCGCGCTCC
CGATTCCGGAAGTGCTTGACATTGGGGAATTCAGCGAGAGCCTGACCTATTGCATCTCCCGCCGTGCACA
GGGTGTCACGTTGCAAGACCTGCCTGAAACCGAACTGCCCGCTGTTCTGCAGCCGGTCGCGGAGGCCATG
GATGCGATCGCTGCGGCCGATCTTAGCCAGACGAGCGGGTTCGGCCCATTCGGACCGCAAGGAATCGGTC
AATACACTACATGGCGTGATTTCATATGCGCGATTGCTGATCCCCATGTGTATCACTGGCAAACTGTGAT
GGACGACACCGTCAGTGCGTCCGTCGCGCAGGCTCTCGATGAGCTGATGCTTTGGGCCGAGGACTGCCCC
GAAGTCCGGCACCTCGTGCACGCGGATTTCGGCTCCAACAATGTCCTGACGGACAATGGCCGCATAACAG
CGGTCATTGACTGGAGCGAGGCGATGTTCGGGGATTCCCAATACGAGGTCGCCAACATCTTCTTCTGGAG
GCCGTGGTTGGCTTGTATGGAGCAGCAGACGCGCTACTTCGAGCGGAGGCATCCGGAGCTTGCAGGATCG
CCGCGGCTCCGGGCGTATATGCTCCGCATTGGTCTTGACCAACTCTATCAGAGCTTGGTTGACGGCAATT
TCGATGATGCAGCTTGGGCGCAGGGTCGATGCGACGCAATCGTCCGATCCGGAGCCGGGACTGTCGGGCG
TACACAAATCGCCCGCAGAAGCGCGGCCGTCTGGACCGATGGCTGTGTAGAAGTACTCGCCGATAGTGGA
AACCGACGCCCCAGCACTCGTCCGAGGGCAAAGGAATAGACCCAGCTTTCTTGTACAAAGTGGGTCCAAT
TACTCTTCAACATCCCTACATGCTCTTTCTCCCTGTGCTCCCACCCCCTATTTTTGTTATTATCAAAAAA
CTTCTCTTAATTTCTTTGTTTTTTAGCTTCTTTTAAGTCACCTCTAACAATGAAATTGTGTAGATTCAAA
AATAGAATTAATTCGTAATAAAAAGTCGAAAAAAATTGTGCTCCCTCCCCCCATTAATAATAATTCTATC
CCAAAATCTACACAATGTTCTGTGTACACTTCTTATGTTTTTTACTTCTGATAAATTTTTTTGAAACATC
ATAGAAAAAACCGCACACAAAATACCTTATCATATGTTACGTTTCAGTTTATGACCGCAATTTTTAATAA
CTTCGTATAGTATACCTTATACGAAGTTATACTAGTATATATTTTTATGTTTTCTTTTAAACCTTCCTCC
ATATTTCTGAATTGAATGTTGTTGCATATTGTGTGTCCTTATTTCATTTCCATCATCCTTTTGTGTGTTT
CCCCCTTCCACCAATTCCCCCCACGTCCTAATGAAATGAAAGCGAGAAGATAAATAAACTTGCACATTGT
GTTCAGATGAGAGGAGCGGAATACGAATTGGGAGACGGAAAGAGAAAAAAAAATGTTTAGATTTGGATTG
AATTAATTTTTTAGAAAGCAAGAAAAAAAACACAAAGAGAATAAATAAATAATAGGAAAAAAAACAAATA
TTCAGTATTTAAAATTTGAAAATTCAACGACGTTGGCGTCGATCATCCTGTAAAACGACGGCCAGTGC
